Addgene plasmid #200922: pMDC123-SUVH2-ZF
Purpose: Express SUVH2-ZF108 in Arabidopsis target FWA gene
Depositing lab: Steven Jacobsen. Depositing organization: University of California, Los Angeles (UCLA). Publication: A gene silencing screen uncovers diverse tools for targeted gene repression in Arabidopsis. Wang M, Zhong Z, Gallego-Bartolome J, Li Z, Feng S, Kuo HY, Kan RL, Lam H, Richey JC, Tang L, Zhou J, Liu M, Jami-Alahmadi Y, Wohlschlegel J, Jacobsen SE. Nat Plants. 2023 Mar 6. doi: 10.1038/s41477-023-01362-8. PubMed 36879017.
Backbone
  Vector backbone: pMDC123
  Vector type: Plant Expression
  Selectable markers: Basta
Growth in bacteria
  Bacterial resistance: Spectinomycin, 50 μg/mL
  Growth temperature: 37°C
  Growth strain: DH5alpha
  Copy number: High Copy
Gene/Insert
  Gene/Insert name: SUVH2
  Species: A. thaliana (mustard weed)
  Entrez Gene: SUVH2 (a.k.a. AT2G33290, ATSUVH2, F4P9.6, F4P9_6, SDG3, SET DOMAIN-CONTAINING PROTEIN 3, SU(VAR)3-9 homolog 2)
Terms and licenses: Academic/Nonprofit Terms; Industry Terms: Not Available to Industry
How to cite: pMDC123-SUVH2-ZF was a gift from Steven Jacobsen (Addgene plasmid # 200922 ; http://n2t.net/addgene:200922 ; RRID:Addgene_200922)
