[The description below was written by a language model from this plasmid's Addgene catalogue record and pLannotate feature annotations shown in this document.]
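Description:
pMDC123-SUVH2-ZF is a plant expression binary vector built on the pMDC123 backbone, designed for Agrobacterium-mediated T-DNA transfer into Arabidopsis. It carries a high-copy ColE1/pUC-type origin with the pBR322 bom site for propagation in E. coli, together with the pVS1 oriV, RepA and StaA functions that allow replication and stable maintenance in Agrobacterium. The record lists spectinomycin as the bacterial selection, consistent with the annotated aadA (SmR) gene in the backbone. A kanamycin resistance gene (aphA-3) is also annotated outside the T-DNA borders, although the catalogue entry does not list it as a selection.

Between the nopaline-type right and left border repeats sit two cassettes. The payload is the A. thaliana SUVH2 coding sequence, a SU(VAR)3-9 homolog in the histone methyltransferase family involved in gene silencing. It is flanked by attB1 and attB2 sites, indicating Gateway recombination into the vector, and followed by the octopine synthase terminator. Upstream on the same strand are zinc-finger-like fragments and a 3xFLAG fragment, consistent with an N-terminal fusion of the artificial zinc finger ZF108 and an epitope tag to SUVH2. The roughly 2 kb region ahead of the zinc finger is unannotated, and the record does not state which promoter drives the fusion. The second cassette uses an enhanced CaMV 35S promoter to drive bar, with the CaMV poly(A) signal, giving Basta (phosphinothricin) resistance for selecting transformed plants.

The stated purpose is to express SUVH2-ZF108 in Arabidopsis so that it is tethered to the FWA gene. This fits its origin in a screen for tools for targeted gene repression.
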