Features (pLannotate 1.2.2; 32 found; start..end, strand, type, name):
      1..589     +  rep_origin     ori: high-copy-number ColE1/pMB1/pBR322/pUC origin of replication
    775..915     -  misc_feature   bom: basis of mobility region from pBR322
   1017..1056    -  CDS            rop (fragment): Rop protein, which maintains plasmids at low copy number; rop
   1077..1868    -  CDS            SmR: aminoglycoside adenylyltransferase (Murphy, 1985); aadA; confers resistance to spectinomycin and streptomycin
   1875..1931    -  CDS            GmR (fragment): gentamycin acetyltransferase; aacC1; confers resistance to gentamycin
   2017..2088    +  CDS            int (fragment): INT2_ECOLX - Protein inferred from homology: Swiss-Prot protein existence level 3. Putative integrase believed to be involved in the insertion of antibiotic resistance genes into plasmids and transposons. From Escherichia coli.
   2276..2470    -  rep_origin     pVS1 oriV: origin of replication for the Pseudomonas plasmid pVS1 (Heeb et al., 2000)
   2536..3609    -  CDS            pVS1 RepA: replication protein from the Pseudomonas plasmid pVS1 (Heeb et al., 2000)
   4038..4667    -  CDS            pVS1 StaA: stability protein from the Pseudomonas plasmid pVS1 (Heeb et al., 2000)
   5227..5628    -  CDS            Y4CG_SINFN (fragment): Protein inferred from homology: Swiss-Prot protein existence level 3. From Sinorhizobium fredii (strain NBRC 101917 / NGR234).
   5968..5992    -  misc_feature   RB T-DNA repeat: right border repeat from nopaline C58 T-DNA
   6058..6212    -  CDS            lacZα (fragment): LacZα fragment of β-galactosidase; lacZ fragment
   6215..6260    -  misc_feature   MCS (fragment): pUC18/19 multiple cloning site
   8411..8494    +  CDS            ZNF22 (fragment): ZNF22_HUMAN - Also known as KOX15, KROX26. Experimental evidence at protein level: Swiss-Prot protein existence level 1. Binds DNA through the consensus sequence 5'-CAATG-3'. May be involved in transcriptional regulation and may play a role in tooth formation (By similarity). From Homo sapiens (Human).
   8559..8582    +  CDS            CCR5TC (fragment): zinc-finger domain from the CCR5-224 (+) zinc-finger nuclease that recognizes the left half-site target sequence in the human CCR5 gene (Perez et al., 2008; Gross et al., 2013)
   8727..8750    +  CDS            CCR5TC (fragment): zinc-finger domain from the CCR5-224 (+) zinc-finger nuclease that recognizes the left half-site target sequence in the human CCR5 gene (Perez et al., 2008; Gross et al., 2013)
   8913..8934    +  CDS            3xFLAG (fragment): three tandem FLAG® epitope tags
   9026..9050    +  protein_bind   attB1: mutant version of attB; recombination site for the Gateway® BP reaction BP Clonase™
   9071..11023   +  CDS            SUVH2: SUVH2_ARATH - Also known as SDG3, SET3. Experimental evidence at protein level: Swiss-Prot protein existence level 1. Histone methyltransferase family member that plays a central role in gene silencing (PubMed:15775980, PubMed:16384625, PubMed:19043555, PubMed:24463519, PubMed:27171427). Together with MORC6 and SUVH9, regulates the silencing of some transposable elements (TEs) (PubMed:27171427). According to PubMed:15775980, it is required for normal methylation of 'Lys-9' and 'Lys-27' of histone H3, 'Lys-20' of H4, and cytosine, but PubMed:19043555 see no significant effect on histone methyla
  11043..11067   -  protein_bind   attB2: mutant version of attB; recombination site for the Gateway® BP reaction BP Clonase™
  11085..11120   -  misc_feature   MCS (fragment): pBluescript multiple cloning site
  11171..11858   +  terminator     OCS terminator: octopine synthase terminator
  11901..11923   -  protein_bind   lac operator (fragment): The lac repressor binds to the lac operator to inhibit transcription in E. coli. This inhibition can be relieved by adding lactose or isopropyl-β-D-thiogalactopyranoside (IPTG). lac repressor encoded by lacI
  11927..11957   -  promoter       lac promoter: promoter for the E. coli lac operon
  11972..11993   -  protein_bind   CAP binding site: CAP binding activates transcription in the presence of cAMP. E. coli catabolite activator protein
  12006..12094   -  CDS            lacI (fragment): lac repressor; lacI; The lac repressor binds to the lac operator to inhibit transcription in E. coli. This inhibition can be relieved by adding lactose or isopropyl-β-D-thiogalactopyranoside (IPTG).
  12184..12860   +  promoter       CaMV 35S promoter (enhanced): cauliflower mosaic virus 35S promoter with a duplicated enhancer region
  12905..13453   +  CDS            bar: PAT_STRHY - Experimental evidence at protein level: Swiss-Prot protein existence level 1. Inactivates phosphinothricin (PPT) by transfer of an acetyl group from acetyl CoA. Can also acetylate demethylphosphinothricin but not PTT or glutamate. This enzyme is an effector of phosphinothricin tripeptide (PTT or bialaphos) resistance. From Streptomyces hygroscopicus. Introduced by genetic manipulation and expressed in glufosinate-tolerant maize by Dekalb Genetics.
  13463..13637   +  polyA_signal   CaMV poly(A) signal: cauliflower mosaic virus polyadenylation signal
  13715..13739   -  misc_feature   LB T-DNA repeat: left border repeat from nopaline C58 T-DNA
  14164..14958   +  CDS            KanR: aminoglycoside phosphotransferase; aphA-3; confers resistance to kanamycin
  15057..15126   -  ncRNA          RNA-OUT: Accession: RF00240 - RNA-OUT
>Addgene plasmid #200922 | pMDC123-SUVH2-ZF | addgene full sequence | sequence record 401488 | Addgene NGS Result
TTGAGATCCTTTTTTTCTGCGCGTAATCTGCTGCTTGCAAACAAAAAAACCACCGCTACCAGCGGTGGTT
TGTTTGCCGGATCAAGAGCTACCAACTCTTTTTCCGAAGGTAACTGGCTTCAGCAGAGCGCAGATACCAA
ATACTGTCCTTCTAGTGTAGCCGTAGTTAGGCCACCACTTCAAGAACTCTGTAGCACCGCCTACATACCT
CGCTCTGCTAATCCTGTTACCAGTGGCTGCTGCCAGTGGCGATAAGTCGTGTCTTACCGGGTTGGACTCA
AGACGATAGTTACCGGATAAGGCGCAGCGGTCGGGCTGAACGGGGGGTTCGTGCACACAGCCCAGCTTGG
AGCGAACGACCTACACCGAACTGAGATACCTACAGCGTGAGCTATGAGAAAGCGCCACGCTTCCCGAAGG
GAGAAAGGCGGACAGGTATCCGGTAAGCGGCAGGGTCGGAACAGGAGAGCGCACGAGGGAGCTTCCAGGG
GGAAACGCCTGGTATCTTTATAGTCCTGTCGGGTTTCGCCACCTCTGACTTGAGCGTCGATTTTTGTGAT
GCTCGTCAGGGGGGCGGAGCCTATGGAAAAACGCCAGCAACGCGGCCTTTTTACGGTTCCTGGCCTTTTG
CTGGCCTTTTGCTCACATGTTCTTTCCTGCGTTATCCCCTGATTCTGTGGATAACCGTATTACCGCCTTT
GAGTGAGCTGATACCGCTCGCCGCAGCCGAACGACCGAGCGCAGCGAGTCAGTGAGCGAGGAAGCGGAAG
AGCGCCTGATGCGGTATTTTCTCCTTACGCATCTGTGCGGTATTTCACACCGCATATGGTGCACTCTCAG
TACAATCTGCTCTGATGCCGCATAGTTAAGCCAGTATACACTCCGCTATCGCTACGTGACTGGGTCATGG
CTGCGCCCCGACACCCGCCAACACCCGCTGACGCGCCCTGACGGGCTTGTCTGCTCCCGGCATCCGCTTA
CAGACAAGCTGTGACCGTCTCCGGGAGCTGCATGTGTCAGAGGTTTTCACCGTCATCACCGAAACGCGCG
AGGCAGGGTGCCTTGATGTGGGCGCCTTATTTGCCGACTACCTTGGTGATCTCGCCTTTCACGTAGTGGA
CAAATTCTTCCAACTGATCTGCGCGCGAGGCCAAGCGATCTTCTTCTTGTCCAAGATAAGCCTGTCTAGC
TTCAAGTATGACGGGCTGATACTGGGCCGGCAGGCGCTCCATTGCCCAGTCGGCAGCGACATCCTTCGGC
GCGATTTTGCCGGTTACTGCGCTGTACCAAATGCGGGACAACGTAAGCACTACATTTCGCTCATCGCCAG
CCCAGTCGGGCGGCGAGTTCCATAGCGTTAAGGTTTCATTTAGCGCCTCAAATAGATCCTGTTCAGGAAC
CGGATCAAAGAGTTCCTCCGCCGCTGGACCTACCAAGGCAACGCTATGTTCTCTTGCTTTTGTCAGCAAG
ATAGCCAGATCAATGTCGATCGTGGCTGGCTCGAAGATACCTGCAAGAATGTCATTGCGCTGCCATTCTC
CAAATTGCAGTTCGCGCTTAGCTGGATAACGCCACGGAATGATGTCGTCGTGCACAACAATGGTGACTTC
TACAGCGCGGAGAATCTCGCTCTCTCCAGGGGAAGCCGAAGTTTCCAAAAGGTCGTTGATCAAAGCTCGC
CGCGTTGTTTCATCAAGCCTTACGGTCACCGTAACCAGCAAATCAATATCACTGTGTGGCTTCAGGCCGC
CATCCACTGCGGAGCCGTACAAATGTACGGCCAGCAACGTCGGTTCGAGATGGCGCTCGATGACGCCAAC
TACCTCTGATAGTTGAGTCGATACTTCGGCGATCACCGCTTCCCTCATAATGTTTAACTTTGTTTTAGGG
CGACTGCCCTGCTGCGTAACATCGTTGCTGCTCCATAACATCAAACATCGACCCACGGCGTAACGCGCTT
GCTGCTTGGATGCCCGAGGCATAGACTGTACCCCAAAAAAACAGTCATAACAAGCCATGAAAACCGCCAC
TGCGCCGTTACCACCGCTGCGTTCGGTCAAGGTTCTGGACCAGTTGCGTGAGCGCATGGCGCCGGCGGTC
GAGTGGCGACGGCGCGGCTTGTCCGCGCCCTGGTAGATTGCCTGGCCGTAGGCCAGCCATTTTTGAGCGG
CCAGCGGCCGCGATAGGCCGACGCGAAGCGGCGGGGCGTAGGGAGCGCAGCGACCGAAGGGTAGGCGCTT
TTTGCAGCTCTTCGGCTGTGCGCTGGCCAGACAGTTATGCACAGGCCAGGCGGGTTTTAAGAGTTTTAAT
AAGTTTTAAAGAGTTTTAGGCGGAAAAATCGCCTTTTTTCTCTTTTATATCAGTCACTTACATGTGTGAC
CGGTTCCCAATGTACGGCTTTGGGTTCCCAATGTACGGGTTCCGGTTCCCAATGTACGGCTTTGGGTTCC
CAATGTACGTGCTATCCACAGGAAAGAGACCTTTTCGACCTTTTTCCCCTGCTAGGGCAATTTGCCCTAG
CATCTGCTCCGTACATTAGGAACCGGCGGATGCTTCGCCCTCGATCAGGTTGCGGTAGCGCATGACTAGG
ATCGGGCCAGCCTGCCCCGCCTCCTCCTTCAAATCGTACTCCGGCAGGTCATTTGACCCGATCAGCTTGC
GCACGGTGAAACAGAACTTCTTGAACTCTCCGGCGCTGCCACTGCGTTCGTAGATCGTCTTGAACAACCA
TCTGGCTTCTGCCTTGCCTGCGGCGCGGCGTGCCAGGCGGTAGAGAAAACGGCCGATGCCGGGATCGATC
AAAAAGTAATCGGGGTGAACCGTCAGCACGTCCGGGTTCTTGCCTTCTGTGATCTCGCGGTACATCCAAT
CAGCTAGCTCGATCTCGATGTACTCCGGCCGCCCGGTTTCGCTCTTTACGATCTTGTAGCGGCTAATCAA
GGCTTCACCCTCGGATACCGTCACCAGGCGGCCGTTCTTGGCCTTCTTCGTACGCTGCATGGCAACGTGC
GTGGTGTTTAACCGAATGCAGGTTTCTACCAGGTCGTCTTTCTGCTTTCCGCCATCGGCTCGCCGGCAGA
ACTTGAGTACGTCCGCAACGTGTGGACGGAACACGCGGCCGGGCTTGTCTCCCTTCCCTTCCCGGTATCG
GTTCATGGATTCGGTTAGATGGGAAACCGCCATCAGTACCAGGTCGTAATCCCACACACTGGCCATGCCG
GCCGGCCCTGCGGAAACCTCTACGTGCCCGTCTGGAAGCTCGTAGCGGATCACCTCGCCAGCTCGTCGGT
CACGCTTCGACAGACGGAAAACGGCCACGTCCATGATGCTGCGACTATCGCGGGTGCCCACGTCATAGAG
CATCGGAACGAAAAAATCTGGTTGCTCGTCGCCCTTGGGCGGCTTCCTAATCGACGGCGCACCGGCTGCC
GGCGGTTGCCGGGATTCTTTGCGGATTCGATCAGCGGCCGCTTGCCACGATTCACCGGGGCGTGCTTCTG
CCTCGATGCGTTGCCGCTGGGCGGCCTGCGCGGCCTTCAACTTCTCCACCAGGTCATCACCCAGCGCCGC
GCCGATTTGTACCGGGCCGGATGGTTTGCGACCGCTCACGCCGATTCCTCGGGCTTGGGGGTTCCAGTGC
CATTGCAGGGCCGGCAGGCAACCCAGCCGCTTACGCCTGGCCAACCGCCCGTTCCTCCACACATGGGGCA
TTCCACGGCGTCGGTGCCTGGTTGTTCTTGATTTTCCATGCCGCCTCCTTTAGCCGCTAAAATTCATCTA
CTCATTTATTCATTTGCTCATTTACTCTGGTAGCTGCGCGATGTATTCAGATAGCAGCTCGGTAATGGTC
TTGCCTTGGCGTACCGCGTACATCTTCAGCTTGGTGTGATCCTCCGCCGGCAACTGAAAGTTGACCCGCT
TCATGGCTGGCGTGTCTGCCAGGCTGGCCAACGTTGCAGCCTTGCTGCTGCGTGCGCTCGGACGGCCGGC
ACTTAGCGTGTTTGTGCTTTTGCTCATTTTCTCTTTACCTCATTAACTCAAATGAGTTTTGATTTAATTT
CAGCGGCCAGCGCCTGGACCTCGCGGGCAGCGTCGCCCTCGGGTTCTGATTCAAGAACGGTTGTGCCGGC
GGCGGCAGTGCCTGGGTAGCTCACGCGCTGCGTGATACGGGACTCAAGAATGGGCAGCTCGTACCCGGCC
AGCGCCTCGGCAACCTCACCGCCGATGCGCGTGCCTTTGATCGCCCGCGACACGACAAAGGCCGCTTGTA
GCCTTCCATCCGTGACCTCAATGCGCTGCTTAACCAGCTCCACCAGGTCGGCGGTGGCCCATATGTCGTA
AGGGCTTGGCTGCACCGGAATCAGCACGAAGTCGGCTGCCTTGATCGCGGACACAGCCAAGTCCGCCGCC
TGGGGCGCTCCGTCGATCACTACGAAGTCGCGCCGGCCGATGGCCTTCACGTCGCGGTCAATCGTCGGGC
GGTCGATGCCGACAACGGTTAGCGGTTGATCTTCCCGCACGGCCGCCCAATCGCGGGCACTGCCCTGGGG
ATCGGAATCGACTAACAGAACATCGGCCCCGGCGAGTTGCAGGGCGCGGGCTAGATGGGTTGCGATGGTC
GTCTTGCCTGACCCGCCTTTCTGGTTAAGTACAGCGATAACCTTCATGCGTTCCCCTTGCGTATTTGTTT
ATTTACTCATCGCATCATATACGCAGCGACCGCATGACGCAAGCTGTTTTACTCAAATACACATCACCTT
TTTAGACGGCGGCGCTCGGTTTCTTCAGCGGCCAAGCTGGCCGGCCAGGCCGCCAGCTTGGCATCAGACA
AACCGGCCAGGATTTCATGCAGCCGCACGGTTGAGACGTGCGCGGGCGGCTCGAACACGTACCCGGCCGC
GATCATCTCCGCCTCGATCTCTTCGGTAATGAAAAACGGTTCGTCCTGGCCGTCCTGGTGCGGTTTCATG
CTTGTTCCTCTTGGCGTTCATTCTCGGCGGCCGCCAGGGCGTCGGCCTCGGTCAATGCGTCCTCACGGAA
GGCACCGCGCCGCCTGGCCTCGGTGGGCGTCACTTCCTCGCTGCGCTCAAGTGCGCGGTACAGGGTCGAG
CGATGCACGCCAAGCAGTGCAGCCGCCTCTTTCACGGTGCGGCCTTCCTGGTCGATCAGCTCGCGGGCGT
GCGCGATCTGTGCCGGGGTGAGGGTAGGGCGGGGGCCAAACTTCACGCCTCGGGCCTTGGCGGCCTCGCG
CCCGCTCCGGGTGCGGTCGATGATTAGGGAACGCTCGAACTCGGCAATGCCGGCGAACACGGTCAACACC
ATGCGGCCGGCCGGCGTGGTGGTGTCGGCCCACGGCTCTGCCAGGCTACGCAGGCCCGCGCCGGCCTCCT
GGATGCGCTCGGCAATGTCCAGTAGGTCGCGGGTGCTGCGGGCCAGGCGGTCTAGCCTGGTCACTGTCAC
AACGTCGCCAGGGCGTAGGTGGTCAAGCATCCTGGCCAGCTCCGGGCGGTCGCGCCTGGTGCCGGTGATC
TTCTCGGAAAACAGCTTGGTGCAGCCGGCCGCGTGCAGTTCGGCCCGTTGGTTGGTCAAGTCCTGGTCGT
CGGTGCTGACGCGGGCATAGCCCAGCAGGCCAGCGGCGGCGCTCTTGTTCATGGCGTAATGTCTCCGGTT
CTAGTCGCAAGTATTCTACTTTATGCGACTAAAACACGCGACAAGAAAACGCCAGGAAAAGGGCAGGGCG
GCAGCCTGTCGCGTAACTTAGGACTTGTGCGACATGTCGTTTTCAGAAGACGGCTGCACTGAACGTCAGA
AGCCGACTGCACTATAGCAGCGGAGGGGTTGGATCAAAGTACTTTGATCCCGAGGGGAACCCTGTGGTTG
GCATGCACATACAAATGGACGAACGGATAAACCTTTTCACGCCCTTTTAAATATCCGATTATTCTAATAA
ACGCTCTTTTCTCTTAGGTTTACCCGCCAATATATCCTGTCAAACACTGATAGTTTAAACTGAAGGCGGG
AAACGACAATCTGATCCAAGCTCAAGCTGCTCTAGCATTCGCCATTCAGGCTGCGCAACTGTTGGGAAGG
GCGATCGGTGCGGGCCTCTTCGCTATTACGCCAGCTGGCGAAAGGGGGATGTGCTGCAAGGCGATTAAGT
TGGGTAACGCCAGGGTTTTCCCAGTCACGACGTTGTAAAACGACGGCCAGTGCCAAGCTTGCATGCCTGC
AGGTCGACTCTAGAGGATCCCCGGGTACCGGGCCCCCCCTCGAGGCGCGCCACGCGTAGTCTAGCTCAAC
AGAGCTTTTAACCCAAATTGGTACAATAGAATACAACTTTAGATCATAATTCTCAAAAGAAAGAGATTCC
TTAGCTATTCTATCTGCCACTCCATTTCCTTCTCGGCTTGTATGCACAAGCATAAAATCCTCAAACTTGC
TAAGTAGATACTTTATGTCTTGGATAATTGGATTGAGACTTGACAAGCATAACTTTCATGTAACCAAAGA
CACAAGTTGCTGAGAATCCACCTCAAAAATGATCTTCCTATAATTGAATCGGGATAATGACAGCACAGCC
CATCTAAGAGCCTCCACTTCTACTTCCAGCACGCTTCTTACTTTTACCACAGCTCTTGCACCTAACCATA
ACACCTTCCCTGTATGATCGCGAAGCACCCACCCTAAGCCACATTTTAATCCTTCTGTTGGCCATGCCCC
ATCAAAGTTGCACTTAACCCAAGATTGTGGTGGAGCTTCCCATGTTTCTCGTCTGTCCCGACGGTGTTGT
GGTTGGTGCTTTCCTTACATTCTGAGCCTCTTTCCTTCTAATCCACTCATCTGCATCTTCTTGTGTCCTT
ACTAATACCTCATTGGTTCCAAATTCCCTCCCTTTAAGCACCAGCTCGTTTCTGTTCTTCCACAGCCTCC
CAAGTATCCAAGGGACTAAAGCCTCCACATTCTTCAGATCAGGATATTCTTGTTTAAGATGTTGAACTCT
ATGGAGGTTTGTATGAACTGATGATCTAGGACCGGATAAGTTCCCTTCTTCATAGCGAACTTATTCAAAG
AATGTTTTGTGTATCATTCTTGTTACATTGTTATTAATGAAAAAATATTATTGGTCATTGGACTGAACAC
GAGTGTTAAATATGGACCAGGCCCCAAATAAGATCCATTGATATATGAATTAAATAACAAGAATAAATCG
AGTCACCAAACCACTTGCCTTTTTTAACGAGACTTGTTCACCAACTTGATACAAAAGTCATTATCCTATG
CAAATCAATAATCATACAAAAATATCCAATAACACTAAAAAATTAAAAGAAATGGATAATTTCACAATAT
GTTATACGATAAAGAAGTTACTTTTCCAAGAAATTCACTGATTTTATAAGCCCACTTGCATTAGATAAAT
GGCAAAAAAAAACAAAAAGGAAAAGAAATAAAGCACGAAGAATTCTAGAAAATACGAAATACGCTTCAAT
GCAGTGGGACCCACGGTTCAATTATTGCCAATTTTCAGCTCCACCGTATATTTAAAAAATAAAACGATAA
TGCTAAAAAAATATAAATCGTAACGATCGTTAAATCTCAACGGCTGGATCTTATGACGACCGTTAGAAAT
TGTGGTTGTCGACGAGTCAGTAATAAACGGCGTCAAAGTGGTTGCAGCCGGCACACACGAGTCGTGTTTA
TCAACTCAAAGCACAAATACTTTTCCTCAACCTAAAAATAAGGCAATTAGCCAAAAACAACTTTGCGTGT
AAACAACGCTCAATACACGTGTCATTTTATTATTAGCTATTGCTTCACCGCCTTAGCTTTCTCGTGACCT
AGTCGTCCTCGTCTTTTCTTCTTCTTCTTCTATAAAACAATACCCAAAGAGCTCTTCTTCTTCACAATTC
AGATTTCAATTTCTCAAAATCTTAAAAACTTTCTCTCAATTCTCTCTACCGTGATCAAGGTAAATTTCTG
TGTTCCTTATTCTCTCAAAATCTTCGATTTTGTTTTCGTTCGATCCCAATTTCGTATATGTTCTTTGGTT
TAGATTCTGTTAATCTTAGATCGAAGACGATTTTCTGGGTTTGATCGTTAGATATCATCTTAATTCTCGA
TTAGGGTTTCATAGATATCATCCGATTTGTTCAAATAATTTGAGTTTTGTCGAATAATTACTCTTCGATT
TGTGATTTCTATCTAGATCTGGTGTTAGTTTCTAGTTTGTGCGATCGAATTTGTCGATTAATCTGAGTTT
TTCTGATTAACAGACGCGTCCATGGTTGGGTACCAACAAATGGCTGGTGGACTTAACGATATCTTCGAAG
CTCAGAAGATTGAATGGCATGAGGATACTGGTGGATCTAGCATCCCCGGACTTGAGGTTCTTTTCCAAGG
ACCTCTCGAGCCTTATAAATGCCCTGAGTGTGGAAAATCTTTCTCTCAATCTGGAGATCTTAGGAGGCAC
CAAAGGACCCATACCGGTGAAAAACCTTATAAATGCCCTGAGTGTGGAAAATCATTCAGTAGGAGTGATC
ATCTTACCACCCATCAGAGGACCCATACTGGTGAAAAACCTTATAAATGCCCTGAGTGTGGAAAATCATT
CTCACAATCTTCATCTCTTGTTAGGCATCAGAGGACTCATACCGGAGAAAAACCTTATAAATGCCCTGAG
TGTGGAAAATCATTCTCAACATCTGGAAACCTTGTTAGGCACCAAAGGACCCATACTGGTGAAAAACCTT
ATAAATGCCCTGAGTGTGGAAAATCATTCTCTCAGAGAGCAAACCTTAGGGCTCATCAAAGGACACACAC
TGGAGAAAAACCTTATAAATGCCCTGAGTGTGGAAAATCTTTCTCTAGGAGTGATAAGCTCACCGAGCAT
CAAAGGACTCACACCGGACTCGAGGACTACAAAGACGATGACGACAAAGACTACAAAGACGATGACGACA
AAGACTACAAAGACGATGACGACAAAAAGCTTGATATCGCCATGGGGGGCGCGCCAAGCTATCAAACAAG
TTTGTACAAAAAAGCAGGCTCCGCGGCCGCCCCCTTCACCATGAGTACATTGTTACCATTTCCTGACCTC
AACCTCATGCCGGATTCTCAATCCTCCACCGCCGGAACCACAGCCGGCGACACTGTAGTCACCGGAAAGT
TAGAAGTGAAATCGGAACCAATTGAGGAATGGCAAACTCCACCATCGTCTACCTCCGATCAATCAGCCAA
TACCGATCTCATCGCCGAGTTTATTCGTATCTCAGAGCTCTTCCGCTCGGCATTCAAGCCACTGCAGGTC
AAAGGATTAGACGGAGTCTCCGTATACGGATTGGATTCTGGTGCCATCGTTGCTGTACCGGAGAAAGAAA
ACCGGGAATTGATTGAACCGCCTCCAGGATTTAAGGATAATCGAGTCTCCACCGTCGTTGTCTCGCCGAA
ATTCGAGAGACCGAGAGAGCTAGCGAGAATTGCAATTCTAGGTCATGAACAACGGAAGGAACTCCGACAA
GTCATGAAACGAACTAGGATGACTTATGAGTCTCTTCGGATTCATCTAATGGCGGAGAGTATGAAGAATC
ATGTACTTGGTCAAGGGCGTAGACGGAGGAGCGATATGGCGGCTGCGTATATAATGAGGGATCGGGGACT
GTGGTTGAACTATGATAAGCACATAGTTGGTCCAGTCACAGGGGTTGAAGTAGGGGATATATTCTTCTAC
CGTATGGAATTGTGTGTGCTGGGCTTACACGGCCAGACACAAGCCGGGATTGATTGTTTAACGGCTGAAC
GGAGCGCCACTGGAGAGCCTATAGCTACCAGCATTGTTGTCTCAGGTGGTTATGAGGATGATGAAGATAC
AGGAGATGTTTTGGTTTATACTGGTCACGGTGGTCAGGATCATCAACACAAGCAGTGTGATAACCAGAGG
CTAGTAGGTGGGAATCTGGGAATGGAGAGAAGTATGCACTACGGTATCGAGGTACGTGTGATTAGAGGTA
TTAAGTATGAGAACAGTATAAGCTCGAAGGTGTATGTATATGATGGTTTGTATAAGATAGTAGATTGGTG
GTTTGCTGTGGGGAAGTCTGGTTTTGGGGTTTTTAAATTTAGGTTAGTAAGAATTGAAGGGCAACCGATG
ATGGGCAGTGCGGTAATGAGGTTTGCACAAACTCTTAGAAATAAGCCATCGATGGTTAGGCCTACTGGTT
ATGTTAGCTTTGACCTTTCTAACAAGAAGGAGAATGTACCCGTGTTTCTATATAATGATGTAGATGGTGA
TCAAGAACCGAGACATTATGAGTACATTGCAAAAGCTGTCTTTCCTCCTGGAATTTTTGGTCAGGGGGGG
ATCAGCAGGACTGGCTGCGAGTGTAAGCTCTCTTGTACTGATGATTGTCTCTGTGCAAGGAAGAACGGTG
GTGAGTTTGCATATGATGATAACGGGCATCTATTGAAAGGAAAGCATGTGGTATTTGAATGTGGGGAATT
CTGCACTTGTGGTCCGAGCTGTAAGAGCCGTGTGACACAGAAGGGATTGAGGAACAGGCTAGAGGTTTTC
AGATCGAAGGAAACCGGTTGGGGTGTCAGGACACTTGATCTAATTGAAGCTGGTGCTTTCATATGCGAAT
ATGCAGGTGTAGTTGTCACGAGACTTCAAGCCGAGATTCTGTCAATGAATGGGGATGTTATGGTCTATCC
TGGTCGGTTCACAGACCAATGGCGTAACTGGGGTGATTTATCTCAAGTATACCCAGATTTTGTTAGGCCG
AATTATCCATCTCTCCCTCCACTGGATTTCTCAATGGATGTGTCAAGGATGAGGAACGTGGCTTGCTACA
TTAGTCACAGCAAAGAACCAAATGTGATGGTGCAATTTGTTTTGCATGACCACAATCACCTGATGTTCCC
CCGTGTGATGCTTTTTGCGCTGGAGAATATCTCACCGTTGGCCGAGCTAAGCCTGGATTACGGCTTGGCA
GATGAAGTGAACGGCAAGCTCGCCATCTGCAACTAGAAGGGTGGGCGCGCCGACCCAGCTTTCTTGTACA
AAGTGGTTCGATAATTCTTAATTAACTAGTTCTAGAGCGGCCGCCACCGCGGTGGAGCTCCTAGGTGAGT
CTAGAGAGTTAATTAAGACCCGGGACTAGTCCCTAGAGTCCTGCTTTAATGAGATATGCGAGACGCCTAT
GATCGCATGATATTTGCTTTCAATTCTGTTGTGCACGTTGTAAAAAACCTGAGCATGTGTAGCTCAGATC
CTTACCGCCGGTTTCGGTTCATTCTAATGAATATATCACCCGTTACTATCGTATTTTTATGAATAATATT
CTCCGTTCAATTTACTGATTGTACCCTACTACTTATATGTACAATATTAAAATGAAAACAATATATTGTG
CTGAATAGGTTTATAGCGACATCTATGATAGAGCGCCACAATAACAAACAATTGCGTTTTATTATTACAA
ATCCAATTTTAAAAAAAGCGGCAGAACCGGTCAAACCTAAAAGACTGATTACATAAATCTTATTCAAATT
TCAAAAGTGCCCCAGGGGCTAGTATCTACGACACACCGAGCGGCGAACTAATAACGCTCACTGAAGGGAA
CTCCGGTTCCCCGCCGGCGCGCATGGGTGAGATTCCTTGAAGTTGAGTATTGGCCGTCCGCTCTACCGAA
AGTTACGGGCACCATTCAACCCGGTCCAGCACGGCGGCCGGGTAACCGACTTGCTGCCCCGAGAATTATG
CAGCATTTTTTTGGTGTATGTGGGCCCCAAATGAAGTGCAGGTCAAACCTTGACAGTGACGACAAATCGT
TGGGCGGGTCCAGGGCGAATTTTGCGACGAGCTCGAATTCGTAATCATGTCATAGCTGTTTCCTGTGTGA
AATTGTTATCCGCTCACAATTCCACACAACATACGAGCCGGAAGCATAAAGTGTAAAGCCTGGGGTGCCT
AATGAGTGAGCTAACTCACATTAATTGCGTTGCGCTCACTGCCCGCTTTCCAGTCGGGAAACCTGTCGTG
CCAGCTGCATTAATGAATCGGCCAACGCGCGGGGAGAGGCGGTTTGCGTATTGGCTAGAGCAGCTTGCCA
ACATGGTGGAGCACGACACTCTCGTCTACTCCAAGAATATCAAAGATACAGTCTCAGAAGACCAAAGGGC
TATTGAGACTTTTCAACAAAGGGTAATATCGGGAAACCTCCTCGGATTCCATTGCCCAGCTATCTGTCAC
TTCATCAAAAGGACAGTAGAAAAGGAAGGTGGCACCTACAAATGCCATCATTGCGATAAAGGAAAGGCTA
TCGTTCAAGATGCCTCTGCCGACAGTGGTCCCAAAGATGGACCCCCACCCACGAGGAGCATCGTGGAAAA
AGAAGACGTTCCAACCACGTCTTCAAAGCAAGTGGATTGATGTGAACATGGTGGAGCACGACACTCTCGT
CTACTCCAAGAATATCAAAGATACAGTCTCAGAAGACCAAAGGGCTATTGAGACTTTTCAACAAAGGGTA
ATATCGGGAAACCTCCTCGGATTCCATTGCCCAGCTATCTGTCACTTCATCAAAAGGACAGTAGAAAAGG
AAGGTGGCACCTACAAATGCCATCATTGCGATAAAGGAAAGGCTATCGTTCAAGATGCCTCTGCCGACAG
TGGTCCCAAAGATGGACCCCCACCCACGAGGAGCATCGTGGAAAAAGAAGACGTTCCAACCACGTCTTCA
AAGCAAGTGGATTGATGTGATATCTCCACTGACGTAAGGGATGACGCACAATCCCACTATCCTTCGCAAG
ACCCTTCCTCTATATAAGGAAGTTCATTTCATTTGGAGAGGACACGCTGAAATCACCAGTCTCTCTCTAC
AAATCTATCTCTCTCGAGTCTACCATGAGCCCAGAACGACGCCCGGCCGACATCCGCCGTGCCACCGAGG
CGGACATGCCGGCGGTCTGCACCATCGTCAACCACTACATCGAGACAAGCACGGTCAACTTCCGTACCGA
GCCGCAGGAACCGCAGGAGTGGACGGACGACCTCGTCCGTCTGCGGGAGCGCTATCCCTGGCTCGTCGCC
GAGGTGGACGGCGAGGTCGCCGGCATCGCCTACGCGGGCCCCTGGAAGGCACGCAACGCCTACGACTGGA
CGGCCGAGTCGACCGTGTACGTCTCCCCCCGCCACCAGCGGACGGGACTGGGCTCCACGCTCTACACCCA
CCTGCTGAAGTCCCTGGAGGCACAGGGCTTCAAGAGCGTGGTCGCTGTCATCGGGCTGCCCAACGACCCG
AGCGTGCGCATGCACGAGGCGCTCGGATATGCCCCCCGCGGCATGCTGCGGGCGGCCGGCTTCAAGCACG
GGAACTGGCATGACGTGGGTTTCTGGCAGCTGGACTTCAGCCTGCCGGTACCGCCCCGTCCGGTCCTGCC
CGTCACCGAGATTTGACTCGAGTTTCTCCATAATAATGTGTGAGTAGTTCCCAGATAAGGGAATTAGGGT
TCCTATAGGGTTTCGCTCATGTGTTGAGCATATAAGAAACCCTTAGTATGTATTTGTATTTGTAAAATAC
TTCTATCAATAAAATTTCTAATTCCTAAAACCAAAATCCAGTACTAAAATCCAGATCCCCCGAATTAATT
CGGCGTTAATTCAGTACATTAAAAACGTCCGCAATGTGTTATTAAGTTGTCTAAGCGTCAATTTGTTTAC
ACCACAATATATCCTGCCACCAGCCAGCCAACAGCTCCCCGACCGGCAGCTCGGCACAAAATCACCACTC
GATACAGGCAGCCCATCAGTCCGGGACGGCGTCAGCGGGAGAGCCGTTGTAAGGCGGCAGACTTTGCTCA
TGTTACCGATGCTATTCGGAAGAACGGCAACTAAGCTGCCGGGTTTGAAACACGGATGATCTCGCGGAGG
GTAGCATGTTGATTGTAACGATGACAGAGCGTTGCTGCCTGTGATCACCGCGGTTTCAAAATCGGCTCCG
TCGATACTATGTTATACGCCAACTTTGAAAACAACTTTGAAAAAGCTGTTTTCTGGTATTTAAGGTTTTA
GAATGCAAGGAACAGTGAATTGGAGTTCGTCTTGTTATAATTAGCTTCTTGGGGTATCTTTAAATACTGT
AGAAAAGAGGAAGGAAATAATAAATGGCTAAAATGAGAATATCACCGGAATTGAAAAAACTGATCGAAAA
ATACCGCTGCGTAAAAGATACGGAAGGAATGTCTCCTGCTAAGGTATATAAGCTGGTGGGAGAAAATGAA
AACCTATATTTAAAAATGACGGACAGCCGGTATAAAGGGACCACCTATGATGTGGAACGGGAAAAGGACA
TGATGCTATGGCTGGAAGGAAAGCTGCCTGTTCCAAAGGTCCTGCACTTTGAACGGCATGATGGCTGGAG
CAATCTGCTCATGAGTGAGGCCGATGGCGTCCTTTGCTCGGAAGAGTATGAAGATGAACAAAGCCCTGAA
AAGATTATCGAGCTGTATGCGGAGTGCATCAGGCTCTTTCACTCCATCGACATATCGGATTGTCCCTATA
CGAATAGCTTAGACAGCCGCTTAGCCGAATTGGATTACTTACTGAATAACGATCTGGCCGATGTGGATTG
CGAAAACTGGGAAGAAGACACTCCATTTAAAGATCCGCGCGAGCTGTATGATTTTTTAAAGACGGAAAAG
CCCGAAGAGGAACTTGTCTTTTCCCACGGCGACCTGGGAGACAGCAACATCTTTGTGAAAGATGGCAAAG
TAAGTGGCTTTATTGATCTTGGGAGAAGCGGCAGGGCGGACAAGTGGTATGACATTGCCTTCTGCGTCCG
GTCGATCAGGGAGGATATCGGGGAAGAACAGTATGTCGAGCTATTTTTTGACTTACTGGGGATCAAGCCT
GATTGGGAGAAAATAAAATATTATATTTTACTGGATGAATTGTTTTAGTACCTAGAATGCATGACCAAAA
TCCCTTAACGTGAGTTTTCGTTCCACTGAGCGCTGATGAATCCCCTAATGATTTTTATCAAAATCATTAA
GTTAAGGTAGATACACATCTTGTCATATGATCAAATGGTTTCGCCAAAAATCAATAATCAGACAACAAAA
TGTGCGAACTCGATATTTTACACGACTCTCTTTACCAATTCTGCCCCGAATTACACTTAAAACGACTCAA
CAGCTTAACGTTGGCTTGCCACGCCTTACTTGACTGTAAAACTCTCACTCTTACCGAACTTGGCCGTAAC
CTGCCAACCAAAGCGAGAACAAAACATAACATCAAACGAATCGACCGATTGTTAGGTAATCGTCACCTCC
ACAAAGAGCGACTCGCTGTATACCGTTGGCATGCTAGCTTTATCTGTTCGGGCAATACGATGCCCATTGT
ACTTGTTGACTGGTCTGATATCCGTGAGCAAAAACGGCTTATGGTATTGCGAGCTTCAGTCGCACTACAC
GGTCGTTCTGTTACTCTTTATGAGAAAGCGTTCCCGCTTTCAGAGCAATGTTCAAAGAAAGCTCATGACC
AATTTCTAGCCGACCTTGCGAGCATTCTACCGAGTAACACCACACCGCTCATTGTCAGTGATGCTGGCTT
TAAAGTGCCATGGTATAAATCCGTTGAGAAGCTGGGTTGGTACTGGTTAAGTCGAGTAAGAGGAAAAGTA
CAATATGCAGACCTAGGAGCGGAAAACTGGAAACCTATCAGCAACTTACATGATATGTCATCTAGTCACT
CAAAGACTTTAGGCTATAAGAGGCTGACTAAAAGCAATCCAATCTCATGCCAAATTCTATTGTATAAATC
TCGCTCTAAAGGCCGAAAAAATCAGCGCTCGACACGGACTCATTGTCACCACCCGTCACCTAAAATCTAC
TCAGCGTCGGCAAAGGAGCCATGGATTCTAGCAACTAACTTACCTGTTGAAATTCGAACACCCAAACAAC
TTGTTAATATCTATTCGAAGCGAATGCAGATTGAAGAAACCTTCCGAGACTTGAAAAGTCCTGCCTACGG
ACTAGGCCTACGCCATAGCCGAACGAGCAGCTCAGAGCGTTTTGATATCATGCTGCTAATCGCCCTGATG
CTTCAACTAACATGTTGGCTTGCGGGCGTTCATGCTCAGAAACAAGGTTGGGACAAGCACTTCCAGGCTA
ACACAGTCAGAAATCGAAACGTACTCTCAACAGTTCGCTTAGGCATGGAAGTTTTGCGGCATTCTGGCTA
CACAATAACAAGGGAAGACTTACTCGTGGCTGCAACCCTACTAGCTCAAAATTTATTCACACATGGTTAC
GCTTTGGGGAAATTATGAGGGGATCTCTCAGCACTGAGCGTCAGACCCCGTAGAAAAGATCAAAGGATCT
TC
